Addgene plasmid #42683: TAL3220
Depositing lab: Keith Joung. Depositing organization: Massachusetts General Hospital. Publication: Targeted gene disruption in somatic zebrafish cells using engineered TALENs. Sander JD, Cade L, Khayter C, Reyon D, Peterson RT, Joung JK, Yeh JR. Nat Biotechnol. 2011 Aug 5;29(8):697-8. doi: 10.1038/nbt.1934. PubMed 21822241.
Backbone
  Vector backbone: JDS71
  Backbone manufacturer: Addgene plasmid #32287
  Backbone size w/o insert (bp): 6447
  Vector type: Mammalian Expression ; T7
Growth in bacteria
  Bacterial resistance: Ampicillin, 100 μg/mL
  Growth temperature: 37°C
  Growth strain: XL1 Blue
  Copy number: High Copy
Gene/Insert
  Gene/Insert name: ZebrafishCommunity-avpl-left (alt name: avpl)
  Species: D. rerio (zebrafish)
  Insert size (bp): 1640
  Promoter: CMV
  Tag / fusion protein: 3X Flag (N terminal on backbone); WT FOKI (C terminal on backbone)
  Cloning method: Restriction Enzyme; 5′ cloning site N/A (destroyed during cloning); 3′ cloning site N/A (destroyed during cloning)
  Sequencing primers: 5′ CMV-F; 3′ BGH-rev
Terms and licenses: Academic/Nonprofit Terms; Industry Terms: Not Available to Industry
Depositor comments: Target binding site: TGCTGTGTGTGCTCGCGC It is strongly recommended that users perform a diagnostic digest to verify this plasmid prior to use. For example, a double digest of the plasmid with BamHI and KpnI should result in two bands at 2.3kb and 5.8kb.
How to cite: TAL3220 was a gift from Keith Joung (Addgene plasmid # 42683 ; http://n2t.net/addgene:42683 ; RRID:Addgene_42683)
