[The description below was written by a language model from this plasmid's Addgene catalogue record.]
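Description:
TAL3220 is a TALEN expression plasmid encoding the "left" monomer of a nuclease pair directed against the zebrafish (D. rerio) avpl gene. It is built on the JDS71 backbone, a roughly 6.4 kb mammalian expression vector that also carries a T7 promoter. The plasmid is maintained in E. coli at high copy number under ampicillin selection. The record does not include a feature table, so the origin of replication and other backbone elements are not itemised. The use of CMV forward and BGH reverse sequencing primers suggests that the coding region sits between a CMV promoter and a BGH polyadenylation region.

The insert is about 1.6 kb and consists of an engineered array of TAL effector repeats designed to recognise a specific 18-nucleotide site in avpl. It was placed into the backbone by restriction cloning that destroyed both junction sites. The backbone supplies the flanking parts of the fusion protein: an N-terminal 3X FLAG epitope for detection and a C-terminal wild-type FokI nuclease domain. FokI cleaves only as a dimer, so this construct is meant to be used with a matching "right" TALEN that binds the opposite strand nearby. The two FokI domains then meet over the spacer and create a double-strand break, and error-prone repair of that break can produce disruptive indels.

The CMV promoter drives expression directly in transfected cells. The T7 promoter allows in vitro transcription of TALEN mRNA, which suits delivery into zebrafish embryos and fits the associated work on targeted gene disruption in somatic zebrafish cells. The depositor advises confirming the plasmid's integrity by diagnostic restriction digest before use.
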