>Addgene plasmid #42683 | TAL3220 | depositor partial sequence | sequence record 57803 | TAL3220 sequence 2430 bps
TCTAGAGCTAGCACCATGGACTACAAAGACCATGACGGTGATTATAAAGATCATGACATCGATTACAAGG
ATGACGATGACAAGATGGCCCCCAAGAAGAAGAGGAAGGTGGGCATTCACCGCGGGGTACCTATGGTGGA
CTTGAGGACACTCGGTTATTCGCAACAGCAACAGGAGAAAATCAAGCCTAAGGTCAGGAGCACCGTCGCG
CAACACCACGAGGCGCTTGTGGGGCATGGCTTCACTCATGCGCATATTGTCGCGCTTTCACAGCACCCTG
CGGCGCTTGGGACGGTGGCTGTCAAATACCAAGATATGATTGCGGCCCTGCCCGAAGCCACGCACGAGGC
AATTGTAGGGGTCGGTAAACAGTGGTCGGGAGCGCGAGCACTTGAGGCGCTGCTGACTGTGGCGGGTGAG
CTTAGGGGGCCTCCGCTCCAGCTCGACACCGGGCAGCTGCTGAAGATCGCGAAGAGAGGGGGAGTAACAG
CGGTAGAGGCAGTGCACGCCTGGCGCAATGCGCTCACCGGGGCCCCCTTGAACCTGACCCCAGACCAGGT
AGTCGCAATCGCGAACAATAATGGGGGAAAGCAAGCCCTGGAAACCGTGCAAAGGTTGTTGCCGGTCCTT
TGTCAAGACCACGGCCTTACACCGGAGCAAGTCGTGGCCATTGCATCCCACGACGGTGGCAAACAGGCTC
TTGAGACGGTTCAGAGACTTCTCCCAGTTCTCTGTCAAGCCCACGGGCTGACTCCCGATCAAGTTGTAGC
GATTGCGTCCAACGGTGGAGGGAAACAAGCATTGGAGACTGTCCAACGGCTCCTTCCCGTGTTGTGTCAA
GCCCACGGTTTGACGCCTGCACAAGTGGTCGCCATCGCCAACAACAACGGCGGTAAGCAGGCGCTGGAAA
CAGTACAGCGCCTGCTGCCTGTACTGTGCCAGGATCATGGACTGACCCCAGACCAGGTAGTCGCAATCGC
GTCAAACGGAGGGGGAAAGCAAGCCCTGGAAACCGTGCAAAGGTTGTTGCCGGTCCTTTGTCAAGACCAC
GGCCTTACACCGGAGCAAGTCGTGGCCATTGCAAATAATAACGGTGGCAAACAGGCTCTTGAGACGGTTC
AGAGACTTCTCCCAGTTCTCTGTCAAGCCCACGGGCTGACTCCCGATCAAGTTGTAGCGATTGCGTCCAA
CGGTGGAGGGAAACAAGCATTGGAGACTGTCCAACGGCTCCTTCCCGTGTTGTGTCAAGCCCACGGTTTG
ACGCCTGCACAAGTGGTCGCCATCGCCAACAACAACGGCGGTAAGCAGGCGCTGGAAACAGTACAGCGCC
TGCTGCCTGTACTGTGCCAGGATCATGGACTGACCCCAGACCAGGTAGTCGCAATCGCGTCAAACGGAGG
GGGAAAGCAAGCCCTGGAAACCGTGCAAAGGTTGTTGCCGGTCCTTTGTCAAGACCACGGCCTTACACCG
GAGCAAGTCGTGGCCATTGCAAATAATAACGGTGGCAAACAGGCTCTTGAGACGGTTCAGAGACTTCTCC
CAGTTCTCTGTCAAGCCCACGGGCTGACTCCCGATCAAGTTGTAGCGATTGCGTCGCATGACGGAGGGAA
ACAAGCATTGGAGACTGTCCAACGGCTCCTTCCCGTGTTGTGTCAAGCCCACGGTTTGACGCCTGCACAA
GTGGTCGCCATCGCCTCGAATGGCGGCGGTAAGCAGGCGCTGGAAACAGTACAGCGCCTGCTGCCTGTAC
TGTGCCAGGATCATGGACTGACCCCAGACCAGGTAGTCGCAATCGCGTCACATGACGGGGGAAAGCAAGC
CCTGGAAACCGTGCAAAGGTTGTTGCCGGTCCTTTGTCAAGACCACGGCCTTACACCGGAGCAAGTCGTG
GCCATTGCAAATAATAACGGTGGCAAACAGGCTCTTGAGACGGTTCAGAGACTTCTCCCAGTTCTCTGTC
AAGCCCACGGGCTGACTCCCGATCAAGTTGTAGCGATTGCGTCGCATGACGGAGGGAAACAAGCATTGGA
GACTGTCCAACGGCTCCTTCCCGTGTTGTGTCAAGCCCACGGTTTGACGCCTGCACAAGTGGTCGCCATC
GCCAACAACAACGGCGGTAAGCAGGCGCTGGAAACAGTACAGCGCCTGCTGCCTGTACTGTGCCAGGATC
ATGGACTGACACCCGAACAGGTGGTCGCCATTGCTTCCCACGACGGAGGACGGCCAGCCTTGGAGTCCAT
CGTAGCCCAATTGTCCAGGCCCGATCCCGCGTTGGCTGCGTTAACGAATGACCATCTGGTGGCGTTGGCA
TGTCTTGGTGGACGACCCGCGCTCGATGCAGTCAAAAAGGGTCTGCCTCATGCTCCCGCATTGATCAAAA
GAACCAACCGGCGGATTCCCGAGAGAACTTCCCATCGAGTCGCGGGATCC
