>Addgene plasmid #42683 | TAL3220 | addgene partial sequence | sequence record 61047 | JDS-TALEN-F 5'-TAGGGGTCGGTAAACAGTGG-3'
TGGCGGGTGAGCTTAGGGGGCCTCCGCTCCAGCTCGACACCGGGCAGCTGCTGAAGATCGCGAAGAGAGG
GGGAGTAACAGCGGTAGAGGCAGTGCACGCCTGGCGCAATGCGCTCACCGGGGCCCCCTTGAACCTGACC
CCAGACCAGGTAGTCGCAATCGCGAACAATAATGGGGGAAAGCAAGCCCTGGAAACCGTGCAAAGGTTGT
TGCCGGTCCTTTGTCAAGACCACGGCCTTACACCGGAGCAAGTCGTGGCCATTGCATCCCACGACGGTGG
CAAACAGGCTCTTGAGACGGTTCAGAGACTTCTCCCAGTTCTCTGTCAAGCCCACGGGCTGACTCCCGAT
CAAGTTGTAGCGATTGCGTCCAACGGTGGAGGGAAACAAGCATTGGAGACTGTCCAACGGCTCCTTCCCG
TGTTGTGTCAAGCCCACGGTTTGACGCCTGCACAAGTGGTCGCCATCGCCAACAACAACGGCGGTAAGCA
GGCGCTGGAAACAGTACAGCGCCTGCTGCCTGTACTGTGCCAGGATCATGGACTGACCCCAGACCAGGTA
GTCGCAATCGCGTCAAACGGAGGGGGAAAGCAAGCCCTGGAAACCGTGCAAAGGTTGTTGCCGGTCCTTT
GTCAAGACCACGGCCTTACACCGGAGCAAGTCGTGGCCATTGCAAATAATAACGGTGGCAAACAGGCTCT
TGAGACGGTTCAGAGACTTCTCCCAGTTCTCTGTCAAGCCCACGGGCTGACTCCCGATCAAGTTGTAGCG
ATTGCGTCCAACGGTGGAGGGAAACAAGCATTGGAGACTGTCCAACGGCTCCTTCCCGTGTTGTGTCAAG
CCCACGGTTTGACGCCTGCACAAGTGGTCGCCATCGCCAACAACAACGGCGGTAAGCAGGCGCTGGAAAC
AGTACAGCGCCTGCTGCCTGTACTGTGC
